Addgene plasmid #213778: p102_gRNA_Sa_mClover
Purpose: Cloning vector for Sa gRNA, contains Sa gRNA scaffold (with truncations) with mU6 promoter. Includes mClover for bacterial screening and mScarlet for mammalian screening.
Depositing lab: Howard Chang. Depositing organization: Stanford University. Publication: Bidirectional epigenetic editing reveals hierarchies in gene regulation. Pacalin NM, Steinhart Z, Shi Q, Belk JA, Dorovskyi D, Kraft K, Parker KR, Shy BR, Marson A, Chang HY. Nat Biotechnol. 2024 May 17. doi: 10.1038/s41587-024-02213-3. PubMed 38760566.
Backbone
  Vector backbone: lentiviral
  Total vector size (bp): 8625
  Vector type: Lentiviral, CRISPR
Growth in bacteria
  Bacterial resistance: Ampicillin, 100 μg/mL
  Growth temperature: 37°C
  Growth strain: NEB Stable
  Copy number: High Copy
Gene/Insert
  Gene/Insert name: Sa gRNA
  Promoter: mU6
  Cloning method: Restriction Enzyme; 5′ cloning site Esp3I (unknown if destroyed); 3′ cloning site Esp3I (unknown if destroyed)
  Sequencing primers: 5′ NA
Terms and licenses: Academic/Nonprofit Terms; Industry Terms: Not Available to Industry
How to cite: p102_gRNA_Sa_mClover was a gift from Howard Chang (Addgene plasmid # 213778 ; http://n2t.net/addgene:213778 ; RRID:Addgene_213778)
