[The description below was written by a language model from this plasmid's Addgene catalogue record and pLannotate feature annotations shown in this document.]
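Description:
p102_gRNA_Sa_mClover is a lentiviral CRISPR cloning vector of about 8.6 kb, built to accept and express guide RNAs for the Staphylococcus aureus Cas9 system. It is propagated in E. coli through a high-copy ColE1/pUC-type origin with ampicillin selection (AmpR under its own bla promoter). The viral backbone has a CMV enhancer/promoter fused to a truncated HIV-1 5' LTR, which drives genomic RNA production in packaging cells. This is followed by the Ψ packaging signal with a gag fragment, the RRE for Rev-dependent export, the cPPT/CTS, a WPRE to boost transcript stability and expression, and a truncated 3' LTR. The vector carries no packaging genes, so these functions must be provided in trans.

According to the catalogue entry, the guide cassette uses a mouse U6 promoter, although the automated feature table does not annotate it. It presumably lies in the unannotated stretch upstream of the mClover3 coding sequence. mClover3, followed by the bacterial rrnB T1 and T7Te terminators, sits immediately ahead of a truncated Sa gRNA scaffold and acts as a stuffer. Spacers are cloned with Esp3I, and the record indicates that mClover is for bacterial screening, so replacing the stuffer should let colonies be screened by loss of green fluorescence. Downstream, a second CMV enhancer/promoter drives mScarlet, a red fluorescent marker for identifying transduced or transfected mammalian cells. Two loxP sites flank the region running from the guide cassette through mScarlet, which would in principle permit Cre-mediated excision, though the record does not state their purpose. The plasmid was deposited in connection with work on bidirectional epigenetic editing.
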