Features (pLannotate 1.2.2; 26 found; start..end, strand, type, name):
     78..182     -  promoter       AmpR promoter: bla
    241..293     -  misc_feature   bom (fragment): basis of mobility region from pBR322
    448..827     +  enhancer       CMV enhancer: human cytomegalovirus immediate early enhancer
    828..1027    +  promoter       CMV promoter: human cytomegalovirus (CMV) immediate early promoter
   1045..1225    +  LTR            5' LTR (truncated): truncated 5' long terminal repeat (LTR) from HIV-1
   1272..1397    +  misc_feature   HIV-1 Ψ: packaging signal of human immunodeficiency virus type 1
   1381..1719    +  CDS            HIV-1 gag (fragment): gag protein from human immunodeficiency virus 1; gag
   1894..2127    +  misc_feature   RRE: The Rev response element (RRE) of HIV-1 allows for Rev-dependent mRNA export from the nucleus to the cytoplasm.
   2504..2604    +  CDS            Rev (fragment): human immunodeficiency virus 1 (HIV-1) Rev protein; rev; enhances nuclear export of unspliced and incompletely spliced viral mRNAs
   2654..2771    +  misc_feature   cPPT/CTS: central polypurine tract and central termination sequence of HIV-1
   3024..3057    +  protein_bind   loxP: Cre-mediated recombination occurs in the 8-bp core sequence (GCATACAT). Cre recombinase
   3312..4031    +  CDS            mClover3: bright green-yellow fluorescent protein derived from mClover2, with improved photostability (Bajar et al., 2003) mammalian codon-optimized
   4040..4111    +  terminator     rrnB T1 terminator: transcription terminator T1 from the E. coli rrnB gene
   4127..4154    +  terminator     T7Te terminator: phage T7 early transcription terminator
   4172..4243    +  misc_RNA       Sa gRNA scaffold (fragment): guide RNA scaffold for the Staphylococcus aureus CRISPR/Cas9 system
   4368..4671    +  enhancer       CMV enhancer: human cytomegalovirus immediate early enhancer
   4672..4875    +  promoter       CMV promoter: human cytomegalovirus (CMV) immediate early promoter
   4909..5604    +  CDS            mScarlet: mScarlet is a basic (constitutively fluorescent) red fluorescent protein published in 2016, derived from synthetic construct. It has moderate acid sensitivity.
   5624..5657    +  protein_bind   loxP: Cre-mediated recombination occurs in the 8-bp core sequence (GCATACAT). Cre recombinase
   5690..5713    +  misc_feature   MCS (fragment): pBluescript multiple cloning site
   5713..6301    +  misc_feature   WPRE: woodchuck hepatitis virus posttranscriptional regulatory element
   6302..6321    +  misc_feature   MCS (fragment): pBluescript multiple cloning site
   6323..6823    +  CDS            nef (fragment): NEF_HV1LA - Experimental evidence at protein level: Swiss-Prot protein existence level 1. Extracellular Nef protein targets CD4(+) T-lymphocytes for apoptosis by interacting with CXCR4 surface receptors. From Human immunodeficiency virus type 1 group M subtype B (isolate Lai) (HIV-1).
   6830..7010    +  LTR            5' LTR (truncated): truncated 5' long terminal repeat (LTR) from HIV-1
   7072..7660    -  rep_origin     ori: high-copy-number ColE1/pMB1/pBR322/pUC origin of replication
   7831..77      -  CDS            AmpR (across the origin): β-lactamase; bla; confers resistance to ampicillin, carbenicillin, and related antibiotics
>Addgene plasmid #213778 | p102_gRNA_Sa_mClover | addgene full sequence | sequence record 431903 | Addgene NGS Result
TCTGGGTGAGCAAAAACAGGAAGGCAAAATGCCGCAAAAAAGGGAATAAGGGCGACACGGAAATGTTGAA
TACTCATACTCTTCCTTTTTCAATATTATTGAAGCATTTATCAGGGTTATTGTCTCATGAGCGGATACAT
ATTTGAATGTATTTAGAAAAATAAACAAATAGGGGTTCCGCGCACATTTCCCCGAAAAGTGCCACCTGAC
GTCGACGGATCGGGAGATCTCCCGATCCCCTATGGTGCACTCTCAGTACAATCTGCTCTGATGCCGCATA
GTTAAGCCAGTATCTGCTCCCTGCTTGTGTGTTGGAGGTCGCTGAGTAGTGCGCGAGCAAAATTTAAGCT
ACAACAAGGCAAGGCTTGACCGACAATTGCATGAAGAATCTGCTTAGGGTTAGGCGTTTTGCGCTGCTTC
GCGATGTACGGGCCAGATATACGCGTTGACATTGATTATTGACTAGTTATTAATAGTAATCAATTACGGG
GTCATTAGTTCATAGCCCATATATGGAGTTCCGCGTTACATAACTTACGGTAAATGGCCCGCCTGGCTGA
CCGCCCAACGACCCCCGCCCATTGACGTCAATAATGACGTATGTTCCCATAGTAACGCCAATAGGGACTT
TCCATTGACGTCAATGGGTGGAGTATTTACGGTAAACTGCCCACTTGGCAGTACATCAAGTGTATCATAT
GCCAAGTACGCCCCCTATTGACGTCAATGACGGTAAATGGCCCGCCTGGCATTATGCCCAGTACATGACC
TTATGGGACTTTCCTACTTGGCAGTACATCTACGTATTAGTCATCGCTATTACCATGGTGATGCGGTTTT
GGCAGTACATCAATGGGCGTGGATAGCGGTTTGACTCACGGGGATTTCCAAGTCTCCACCCCATTGACGT
CAATGGGAGTTTGTTTTGGCACCAAAATCAACGGGACTTTCCAAAATGTCGTAACAACTCCGCCCCATTG
ACGCAAATGGGCGGTAGGCGTGTACGGTGGGAGGTCTATATAAGCAGCGCGTTTTGCCTGTACTGGGTCT
CTCTGGTTAGACCAGATCTGAGCCTGGGAGCTCTCTGGCTAACTAGGGAACCCACTGCTTAAGCCTCAAT
AAAGCTTGCCTTGAGTGCTTCAAGTAGTGTGTGCCCGTCTGTTGTGTGACTCTGGTAACTAGAGATCCCT
CAGACCCTTTTAGTCAGTGTGGAAAATCTCTAGCAGTGGCGCCCGAACAGGGACTTGAAAGCGAAAGGGA
AACCAGAGGAGCTCTCTCGACGCAGGACTCGGCTTGCTGAAGCGCGCACGGCAAGAGGCGAGGGGCGGCG
ACTGGTGAGTACGCCAAAAATTTTGACTAGCGGAGGCTAGAAGGAGAGAGATGGGTGCGAGAGCGTCAGT
ATTAAGCGGGGGAGAATTAGATCGCGATGGGAAAAAATTCGGTTAAGGCCAGGGGGAAAGAAAAAATATA
AATTAAAACATATAGTATGGGCAAGCAGGGAGCTAGAACGATTCGCAGTTAATCCTGGCCTGTTAGAAAC
ATCAGAAGGCTGTAGACAAATACTGGGACAGCTACAACCATCCCTTCAGACAGGATCAGAAGAACTTAGA
TCATTATATAATACAGTAGCAACCCTCTATTGTGTGCATCAAAGGATAGAGATAAAAGACACCAAGGAAG
CTTTAGACAAGATAGAGGAAGAGCAAAACAAAAGTAAGACCACCGCACAGCAAGCGGCCGGCCGCTGATC
TTCAGACCTGGAGGAGGAGATATGAGGGACAATTGGAGAAGTGAATTATATAAATATAAAGTAGTAAAAA
TTGAACCATTAGGAGTAGCACCCACCAAGGCAAAGAGAAGAGTGGTGCAGAGAGAAAAAAGAGCAGTGGG
AATAGGAGCTTTGTTCCTTGGGTTCTTGGGAGCAGCAGGAAGCACTATGGGCGCAGCGTCAATGACGCTG
ACGGTACAGGCCAGACAATTATTGTCTGGTATAGTGCAGCAGCAGAACAATTTGCTGAGGGCTATTGAGG
CGCAACAGCATCTGTTGCAACTCACAGTCTGGGGCATCAAGCAGCTCCAGGCAAGAATCCTGGCTGTGGA
AAGATACCTAAAGGATCAACAGCTCCTGGGGATTTGGGGTTGCTCTGGAAAACTCATTTGCACCACTGCT
GTGCCTTGGAATGCTAGTTGGAGTAATAAATCTCTGGAACAGATTTGGAATCACACGACCTGGATGGAGT
GGGACAGAGAAATTAACAATTACACAAGCTTAATACACTCCTTAATTGAAGAATCGCAAAACCAGCAAGA
AAAGAATGAACAAGAATTATTGGAATTAGATAAATGGGCAAGTTTGTGGAATTGGTTTAACATAACAAAT
TGGCTGTGGTATATAAAATTATTCATAATGATAGTAGGAGGCTTGGTAGGTTTAAGAATAGTTTTTGCTG
TACTTTCTATAGTGAATAGAGTTAGGCAGGGATATTCACCATTATCGTTTCAGACCCACCTCCCAACCCC
GAGGGGACCCGACAGGCCCGAAGGAATAGAAGAAGAAGGTGGAGAGAGAGACAGAGACAGATCCATTCGA
TTAGTGAACGGATCGGCACTGCGTGCGCCAATTCTGCAGACAAATGGCAGTATTCATCCACAATTTTAAA
AGAAAAGGGGGGATTGGGGGGTACAGTGCAGGGGAAAGAATAGTAGACATAATAGCAACAGACATACAAA
CTAAAGAATTACAAAAACAAATTACAAAAATTCAAAATTTTCGGGTTTATTACAGGGACAGCAGAGATCC
AGTTTGGTTAGTACCGGGCCCGCTCTAGAGATCCGACGCGCCATCTCTAGGCCCGCGCCGGCCCCCTCGC
ACGGACTTGTGGGAGAAGCTCGGCTACTCCCCTGCCCCGGTTAATTTGCATATAATATTTCCTAGTAACT
ATAGAGGCTTAATGTGCGATAAAAGACAGATAATCTGTTCTTTTTAATACTAGCTACATTTTACATGATA
GGCTTGGATTTCTATAACTTCGTATAGCATACATTATACGAAGTTATAAACAGCACAAAAGGAAACTCAC
CCTAACTGTAAAGTAATTGTGTGTTTTGAGACTATAAGTATCCCTTGGAGAACCACCTTGAGACGGAAAG
TGAAACGTGATTTCATGCGTCATTTTGAACATTTTGTAAATCTTATTTAATAATGTGTGCGGCAATTCAC
ATTTAATTTATGAATGTTTTCTTAACATCGCGGCAACTCAAGAAACGGCAGGTTCGGATCTTAGCTACTA
GAGAAAGAGGAGAAATACTAGATGGTGAGCAAGGGCGAGGAGCTGTTCACCGGGGTGGTGCCCATCCTGG
TCGAGCTGGACGGCGACGTAAACGGCCACAAGTTCAGCGTCCGCGGCGAGGGCGAGGGCGATGCCACCAT
CGGCAAGCTGACCCTGAAGTTCATCTGCACCACCGGCAAGCTGCCCGTGCCCTGGCCCACCCTCGTGACC
ACCTTCGGCTACGGCGTGGCCTGCTTCAGCCGCTACCCCGACCACATGAAGCAGCACGACTTCTTCAAGT
CCGCCATGCCCGAAGGCTACGTCCAGGAGCGCACCATCTACTTCAAGGACGACGGTACCTACAAGACCCG
CGCCGAGGTGAAGTTCGAGGGCGACACCCTGGTGAACCGCATCGAGCTGAAGGGCATCGACTTCAAGGAG
GACGGCAACATCCTGGGGCACAAGCTGGAGTACAACTTCAACAGCCACTACGTCTATATCACGGCCGACA
AGCAGAACAACAGCATCAAGGCTAACTTCACCATCCGCCACAACGTTGAGGACGGCAGCGTGCAGCTCGC
CGACCACTACCAGCAGAACACCCCCATCGGCGACGGCCCCGTGCTGCTGCCCGACAACCACTACCTGAGC
CATCAGTCCGCCCTGAGCAAAGACCCCAACGAGAAGCGCGATCACATGGTCCTGCTGGAGTTCGTGACCG
CCGCCGGGATTACACATGGCATGGACGAGCTGTACAAGTAACCAGGCATCAAATAAAACGAAAGGCTCAG
TCGAAAGACTGGGCCTTTCGTTTTATCTGTTGTTTGTCGGTGAACGCTCTCTACTAGAGTCACACTGGCT
CACCTTCGGGTGGGCCTTTCTGCGTTTATACGTCTCCGTTATAGTACTCTGGAAACAGAATCTACTATAA
CAAGGCAAAATGCCGTGTTTATCTCGTCAACTTGTTGGCGAGATTTTTTTCTCGAGTACTAGGATCCATT
AGGCGGCCGCGTGGATAACCGTATTACCGCCATGCATTAGTTATTAATAGTAATCAATTACGGGGTCATT
AGTTCATAGCCCATATATGGAGTTCCGCGTTACATAACTTACGGTAAATGGCCCGCCTGGCTGACCGCCC
AACGACCCCCGCCCATTGACGTCAATAATGACGTATGTTCCCATAGTAACGCCAATAGGGACTTTCCATT
GACGTCAATGGGTGGAGTATTTACGGTAAACTGCCCACTTGGCAGTACATCAAGTGTATCATATGCCAAG
TACGCCCCCTATTGACGTCAATGACGGTAAATGGCCCGCCTGGCATTATGCCCAGTACATGACCTTATGG
GACTTTCCTACTTGGCAGTACATCTACGTATTAGTCATCGCTATTACCATGGTGATGCGGTTTTGGCAGT
ACATCAATGGGCGTGGATAGCGGTTTGACTCACGGGGATTTCCAAGTCTCCACCCCATTGACGTCAATGG
GAGTTTGTTTTGGCACCAAAATCAACGGGACTTTCCAAAATGTCGTAACAACTCCGCCCCATTGACGCAA
ATGGGCGGTAGGCGTGTACGGTGGGAGGTCTATATAAGCAGAGCTGGTTTAGTGAACCGTCAGATCCGCT
AGCCCACCATGGTGAGCAAGGGCGAGGCAGTGATCAAGGAGTTCATGCGGTTCAAGGTGCACATGGAGGG
CTCCATGAACGGCCACGAGTTCGAGATCGAGGGCGAGGGCGAGGGCCGCCCCTACGAGGGCACCCAGACC
GCCAAGCTGAAGGTGACCAAGGGTGGCCCCCTGCCCTTCTCCTGGGACATCCTGTCCCCTCAGTTCATGT
ACGGCTCCAGGGCCTTCACCAAGCACCCCGCCGACATCCCCGACTACTATAAGCAGTCCTTCCCCGAGGG
CTTCAAGTGGGAGCGCGTGATGAACTTCGAGGACGGCGGCGCCGTGACCGTGACCCAGGACACCTCCCTG
GAGGACGGCACCCTGATCTACAAGGTGAAGCTCCGCGGCACCAACTTCCCTCCTGACGGCCCCGTAATGC
AGAAGAAGACAATGGGCTGGGAAGCGTCCACCGAGCGGTTGTACCCCGAGGACGGCGTGCTGAAGGGCGA
CATTAAGATGGCCCTGCGCCTGAAGGACGGCGGCCGCTACCTGGCGGACTTCAAGACCACCTACAAGGCC
AAGAAGCCCGTGCAGATGCCCGGCGCCTACAACGTCGACCGCAAGTTGGACATCACCTCCCACAACGAGG
ACTACACCGTGGTGGAACAGTACGAACGCTCCGAGGGCCGCCACTCCACCGGCGGCATGGACGAGCTGTA
CAAGGAATTCGTCGAGGGACCTAATAACTTCGTATAGCATACATTATACGAAGTTATACATGTTTAAGGG
TTCCGGTTCCACTAGGTACAATTCGATATCAAGCTTATCGATAATCAACCTCTGGATTACAAAATTTGTG
AAAGATTGACTGGTATTCTTAACTATGTTGCTCCTTTTACGCTATGTGGATACGCTGCTTTAATGCCTTT
GTATCATGCTATTGCTTCCCGTATGGCTTTCATTTTCTCCTCCTTGTATAAATCCTGGTTGCTGTCTCTT
TATGAGGAGTTGTGGCCCGTTGTCAGGCAACGTGGCGTGGTGTGCACTGTGTTTGCTGACGCAACCCCCA
CTGGTTGGGGCATTGCCACCACCTGTCAGCTCCTTTCCGGGACTTTCGCTTTCCCCCTCCCTATTGCCAC
GGCGGAACTCATCGCCGCCTGCCTTGCCCGCTGCTGGACAGGGGCTCGGCTGTTGGGCACTGACAATTCC
GTGGTGTTGTCGGGGAAATCATCGTCCTTTCCTTGGCTGCTCGCCTGTGTTGCCACCTGGATTCTGCGCG
GGACGTCCTTCTGCTACGTCCCTTCGGCCCTCAATCCAGCGGACCTTCCTTCCCGCGGCCTGCTGCCGGC
TCTGCGGCCTCTTCCGCGTCTTCGCCTTCGCCCTCAGACGAGTCGGATCTCCCTTTGGGCCGCCTCCCCG
CATCGATACCGTCGACCTCGATCGAGACCTAGAAAAACATGGAGCAATCACAAGTAGCAATACAGCAGCT
ACCAATGCTGATTGTGCCTGGCTAGAAGCACAAGAGGAGGAGGAGGTGGGTTTTCCAGTCACACCTCAGG
TACCTTTAAGACCAATGACTTACAAGGCAGCTGTAGATCTTAGCCACTTTTTAAAAGAAAAGGGGGGACT
GGAAGGGCTAATTCACTCCCAACGAAGACAAGATATCCTTGATCTGTGGATCTACCACACACAAGGCTAC
TTCCCTGATTGGCAGAACTACACACCAGGGCCAGGGATCAGATATCCACTGACCTTTGGATGGTGCTACA
AGCTAGTACCAGTTGAGCAAGAGAAGGTAGAAGAAGCCAATGAAGGAGAGAACACCCGCTTGTTACACCC
TGTGAGCCTGCATGGGATGGATGACCCGGAGAGAGAAGTATTAGAGTGGAGGTTTGACAGCCGCCTAGCA
TTTCATCACATGGCCCGAGAGCTGCATCCGGACTGTACTGGGTCTCTCTGGTTAGACCAGATCTGAGCCT
GGGAGCTCTCTGGCTAACTAGGGAACCCACTGCTTAAGCCTCAATAAAGCTTGCCTTGAGTGCTTCAAGT
AGTGTGTGCCCGTCTGTTGTGTGACTCTGGTAACTAGAGATCCCTCAGACCCTTTTAGTCAGTGTGGAAA
ATCTCTAGCAGCATGTGAGCAAAAGGCCAGCAAAAGGCCAGGAACCGTAAAAAGGCCGCGTTGCTGGCGT
TTTTCCATAGGCTCCGCCCCCCTGACGAGCATCACAAAAATCGACGCTCAAGTCAGAGGTGGCGAAACCC
GACAGGACTATAAAGATACCAGGCGTTTCCCCCTGGAAGCTCCCTCGTGCGCTCTCCTGTTCCGACCCTG
CCGCTTACCGGATACCTGTCCGCCTTTCTCCCTTCGGGAAGCGTGGCGCTTTCTCATAGCTCACGCTGTA
GGTATCTCAGTTCGGTGTAGGTCGTTCGCTCCAAGCTGGGCTGTGTGCACGAACCCCCCGTTCAGCCCGA
CCGCTGCGCCTTATCCGGTAACTATCGTCTTGAGTCCAACCCGGTAAGACACGACTTATCGCCACTGGCA
GCAGCCACTGGTAACAGGATTAGCAGAGCGAGGTATGTAGGCGGTGCTACAGAGTTCTTGAAGTGGTGGC
CTAACTACGGCTACACTAGAAGAACAGTATTTGGTATCTGCGCTCTGCTGAAGCCAGTTACCTTCGGAAA
AAGAGTTGGTAGCTCTTGATCCGGCAAACAAACCACCGCTGGTAGCGGTGGTTTTTTTGTTTGCAAGCAG
CAGATTACGCGCAGAAAAAAAGGATCTCAAGAAGATCCTTTGATCTTTTCTACGGGGTCTGACGCTCAGT
GGAACGAAAACTCACGTTAAGGGATTTTGGTCATGAGATTATCAAAAAGGATCTTCACCTAGATCCTTTT
AAATTAAAAATGAAGTTTTAAATCAATCTAAAGTATATATGAGTAAACTTGGTCTGACAGTTACCAATGC
TTAATCAGTGAGGCACCTATCTCAGCGATCTGTCTATTTCGTTCATCCATAGTTGCCTGACTCCCCGTCG
TGTAGATAACTACGATACGGGAGGGCTTACCATCTGGCCCCAGTGCTGCAATGATACCGCGAGACCCACG
CTCACCGGCTCCAGATTTATCAGCAATAAACCAGCCAGCCGGAAGGGCCGAGCGCAGAAGTGGTCCTGCA
ACTTTATCCGCCTCCATCCAGTCTATTAATTGTTGCCGGGAAGCTAGAGTAAGTAGTTCGCCAGTTAATA
GTTTGCGCAACGTTGTTGCCATTGCTACAGGCATCGTGGTGTCACGCTCGTCGTTTGGTATGGCTTCATT
CAGCTCCGGTTCCCAACGATCAAGGCGAGTTACATGATCCCCCATGTTGTGCAAAAAAGCGGTTAGCTCC
TTCGGTCCTCCGATCGTTGTCAGAAGTAAGTTGGCCGCAGTGTTATCACTCATGGTTATGGCAGCACTGC
ATAATTCTCTTACTGTCATGCCATCCGTAAGATGCTTTTCTGTGACTGGTGAGTACTCAACCAAGTCATT
CTGAGAATAGTGTATGCGGCGACCGAGTTGCTCTTGCCCGGCGTCAATACGGGATAATACCGCGCCACAT
AGCAGAACTTTAAAAGTGCTCATCATTGGAAAACGTTCTTCGGGGCGAAAACTCTCAAGGATCTTACCGC
TGTTGAGATCCAGTTCGATGTAACCCACTCGTGCACCCAACTGATCTTCAGCATCTTTTACTTTCACCAG
CGTT
